Addgene plasmid #198614: pBad-HaloGFP-173-174
Purpose: Green fluorescent Ca2+ ion indicator for bacterial expression.
Depositing lab: Robert Campbell. Depositing organization: The University of Tokyo. Publication: Chemigenetic indicators based on synthetic chelators and green fluorescent protein. Zhu W, Takeuchi S, Imai S, Terada T, Ueda T, Nasu Y, Terai T, Campbell RE. Nat Chem Biol. 2023 Jan;19(1):38-44. doi: 10.1038/s41589-022-01134-z. Epub 2022 Sep 22. PubMed 36138142.
Backbone
  Vector backbone: PBad
  Backbone manufacturer: Invitrogen
  Backbone size w/o insert (bp): 4000
  Vector type: Bacterial Expression
Growth in bacteria
  Bacterial resistance: Ampicillin, 100 μg/mL
  Growth temperature: 37°C
  Growth strain: DH5alpha
  Copy number: High Copy
Gene/Insert
  Gene/Insert name: HaloGFP-173-174
  Species: Synthetic
  Insert size (bp): 1620
  Promoter: araBAD promoter
  Cloning method: Gibson Cloning
  Sequencing primers: 5′ pBAD forward; 3′ pBAD Reverse
Terms and licenses: Academic/Nonprofit Terms; Industry Terms: Not Available to Industry
How to cite: pBad-HaloGFP-173-174 was a gift from Robert Campbell (Addgene plasmid # 198614 ; http://n2t.net/addgene:198614 ; RRID:Addgene_198614)
