[The description below was written by a language model from this plasmid's Addgene catalogue record and pLannotate feature annotations shown in this document.]
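Description:
pBad-HaloGFP-173-174 is a bacterial expression plasmid built on the Invitrogen pBAD backbone and encodes a synthetic, green fluorescent Ca2+ indicator protein. The sequenced plasmid is about 5.7 kb. It is maintained in E. coli through a high-copy ColE1/pUC-type origin, with only a fragment of rop remaining alongside the pBR322 bom site, and it is selected with ampicillin via the β-lactamase gene under its own promoter.

The roughly 1.6 kb insert sits downstream of the araBAD promoter. The divergently transcribed araC regulator is carried on the same plasmid, so expression is induced by L-arabinose and kept low in its absence. The open reading frame begins with the backbone's N-terminal leader: a short segment annotated as a fragment of a His-containing composite tag, the T7 gene 10 leader that aids translation, and the Xpress epitope with its enterokinase cleavage site. The indicator itself is annotated as an N-terminal HaloTag fragment, a cEGFP-type green fluorescent protein, and a C-terminal HaloTag fragment. This layout indicates that the GFP is inserted within the HaloTag sequence, and the name suggests the insertion lies between positions 173 and 174, although the record does not state this explicitly. Transcription ends at the rrnB T1 and T2 terminators.

HaloTag is a modified dehalogenase that binds chloroalkane ligands covalently. The associated publication describes chemigenetic indicators that combine synthetic chelators with GFP, so Ca2+ sensing presumably depends on labelling the protein with a chelator-bearing ligand, though the record does not name the ligand. The plasmid is suited to arabinose-induced production and purification of the indicator protein in E. coli.
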