Features (pLannotate 1.2.2; 16 found; start..end, strand, type, name):
     32..316     +  promoter       araBAD promoter: araBAD; promoter of the L-arabinose operon of E. coli; the araC regulatory gene is transcribed in the opposite direction (Guzman et al., 1995)
    362..382     +  CDS            capTEV™ (fragment): composite tag for in vivo biotinylation, TEV protease cleavage, and 6xHis tagging
    383..415     +  CDS            T7 tag (gene 10 leader): leader peptide from bacteriophage T7 gene 10 promotes efficient translation in E. coli
    419..442     +  CDS            Xpress™ tag: Xpress™ epitope tag, including an enterokinase recognition and cleavage site
    458..973     +  CDS            HaloTag® (fragment): modified bacterial dehalogenase that forms covalent bonds with chloroalkane derivatives
    977..1702    +  CDS            cEGFP: cEGFP is a basic (constitutively fluorescent) green fluorescent protein published in 2008, derived from Aequorea victoria.
   1709..2077    +  CDS            HaloTag® (fragment): modified bacterial dehalogenase that forms covalent bonds with chloroalkane derivatives
   2170..2285    +  ncRNA          5S rRNA: Accession: RF00001 - 5S ribosomal RNA
   2289..2375    +  terminator     rrnB T1 terminator: Escherichia coli rrnB; transcription terminator T1 from the E. coli rrnB gene
   2467..2494    +  terminator     rrnB T2 terminator: transcription terminator T2 from the E. coli rrnB gene
   2513..2604    +  promoter       AmpR promoter: bla
   2605..3465    +  CDS            AmpR: β-lactamase; bla; confers resistance to ampicillin, carbenicillin, and related antibiotics
   3636..4224    +  rep_origin     ori: high-copy-number ColE1/pMB1/pBR322/pUC origin of replication
   4410..4550    -  misc_feature   bom: basis of mobility region from pBR322
   4652..4692    -  CDS            rop (fragment): Rop protein, which maintains plasmids at low copy number; rop
   4814..5       -  CDS            araC (across the origin): L-arabinose regulatory protein; araC
>Addgene plasmid #198614 | pBad-HaloGFP-173-174 | addgene full sequence | sequence record 389875 | Addgene NGS Result
GCCATACTTTTCATACTCCCGCCATTCAGAGAAGAAACCAATTGTCCATATTGCATCAGACATTGCCGTC
ACTGCGTCTTTTACTGGCTCTTCTCGCTAACCAAACCGGTAACCCCGCTTATTAAAAGCATTCTGTAACA
AAGCGGGACCAAAGCCATGACAAAAACGCGTAACAAAAGTGTCTATAATCACGGCAGAAAAGTCCACATT
GATTATTTGCACGGCGTCACACTTTGCTATGCCATAGCATTTTTATCCATAAGATTAGCGGATCCTACCT
GACGCTTTTTATCGCAACTCTCTACTGTTTCTCCATACCCGTTTTTTGGGCTAACAGGAGGAATTAACCA
TGGGGGGTTCTCATCATCATCATCATCATGGTATGGCTAGCATGACTGGTGGACAGCAAATGGGTCGGGA
TCTGTACGACGATGACGATAAGGATCCGAGCTCGAGAATGGCAGAAATCGGTACTGGCTTTCCATTCGAC
CCCCATTATGTGGAAGTCCTGGGCGAGCGCATGCACTACGTCGATGTTGGTCCGCGCGATGGCACCCCTG
TGCTGTTCCTGCACGGTAACCCGACCTCCTCCTACGTGTGGCGCAACATCATCCCGCATGTTGCACCGAC
CCATCGCTGCATTGCTCCAGACCTGATCGGTATGGGCAAATCCGACAAACCAGACCTGGGTTATTTCTTC
GACGACCACGTCCGCTTCATGGATGCCTTCATCGAAGCCCTGGGTCTGGAAGAGGTCGTCCTGGTCATTC
ACGACTGGGGCTCCGCTCTGGGTTTCCACTGGGCCAAGCGCAATCCAGAGCGCGTCAAAGGTATTGCATT
TATGGAGTTCATCCGCCCTATCCCGACCTGGGACGAATGGCCAGAATTTGCCCGCGAGACCTTCCAGGCC
TTCCGCACCACCGACGTCGGCCGCAAGCTGATCATCGATCAGAACGTTTTTATCGAGGGTACGGGTGAAA
ACGTCTATATCAAGGCCGACAAGCAGAAGAACGGCATCAAGGCGAACTTCAAGATCCGCCACAACATCGA
GGACGGCGGCGTGCAGCTCGCCTACCACTACCAGCAGAACACCCCCATCGGCGACGGCCCCGTGCTGCTG
CCCGACAACCACTACCTGAGCGTCCAGTCCAAACTTTCGAAAGACCCCAACGAGAAGCGCGATCACATGG
TCCTGCTGGAGTTCGTGACCGCCGCCGGGATCACTCTCGGCATGGACGAGCTGTACAAGGGCGGTACCGG
AGGGAGCATGGTGAGCAAGGGCGAGGAGCTGTTCACCGGGGTGGTGCCCATCCTGGTCGAGCTGGACGGC
GACGTAAACGGCCACAAGTTCAGCGTGTCCGGCGAGGGTGAGGGCGATGCCACCTACGGCAAGCTGACCC
TGAAGTTCATCTGCACCACCGGCAAGCTGCCCGTGCCCTGGCCCACCCTCGTGACCACCCTGACCTACGG
CGTGCAGTGCTTCAGCCGCTACCCCGACCACATGAAGCAGCACGACTTCTTCAAGTCCGCCATGCCCGAA
GGCTACATCCAGGAGCGCACCATCTTCTTCAAGGACGACGGCAACTACAAGACCCGCGCCGAGGTGAAGT
TCGAGGGCGACACCCTGGTGAACCGCATCGAGCTGAAGGGCATCGACTTCAAGGAGGACGGCAACATCCT
GGGGCATAAGCTGGAGTACAACCTTGGCATGGGTGTCGTCCGCCCGCTGACTGAAGTCGAGATGGACCAT
TACCGCGAGCCGTTCCTGAATCCTGTTGACCGCGAGCCACTGTGGCGCTTCCCAAACGAGCTGCCAATCG
CCGGTGAGCCAGCGAACATCGTCGCGCTGGTCGAAGAATACATGGACTGGCTGCACCAGTCCCCTGTCCC
GAAGCTGCTGTTCTGGGGCACCCCAGGCGTTCTGATCCCACCGGCCGAAGCCGCTCGCCTGGCCAAAAGC
CTGCCTAACTGCAAGGCTGTGGACATCGGCCCGGGTCTGAATCTGCTGCAAGAAGACAACCCGGACCTGA
TCGGCAGCGAGATCGCGCGCTGGCTGTCGACGCTCGAGATTTCCGGCTGAAAGCTTGGCTGTTTTGGCGG
ATGAGAGAAGATTTTCAGCCTGATACAGATTAAATCAGAACGCAGAAGCGGTCTGATAAAACAGAATTTG
CCTGGCGGCAGTAGCGCGGTGGTCCCACCTGACCCCATGCCGAACTCAGAAGTGAAACGCCGTAGCGCCG
ATGGTAGTGTGGGGTCTCCCCATGCGAGAGTAGGGAACTGCCAGGCATCAAATAAAACGAAAGGCTCAGT
CGAAAGACTGGGCCTTTCGTTTTATCTGTTGTTTGTCGGTGAACGCTCTCCTGAGTAGGACAAATCCGCC
GGGAGCGGATTTGAACGTTGCGAAGCAACGGCCCGGAGGGTGGCGGGCAGGACGCCCGCCATAAACTGCC
AGGCATCAAATTAAGCAGAAGGCCATCCTGACGGATGGCCTTTTTGCGTTTCTACAAACTCTTTTGTTTA
TTTTTCTAAATACATTCAAATATGTATCCGCTCATGAGACAATAACCCTGATAAATGCTTCAATAATATT
GAAAAAGGAAGAGTATGAGTATTCAACATTTCCGTGTCGCCCTTATTCCCTTTTTTGCGGCATTTTGCCT
TCCTGTTTTTGCTCACCCAGAAACGCTGGTGAAAGTAAAAGATGCTGAAGATCAGTTGGGTGCACGAGTG
GGTTACATCGAACTGGATCTCAACAGCGGTAAGATCCTTGAGAGTTTTCGCCCCGAAGAACGTTTTCCAA
TGATGAGCACTTTTAAAGTTCTGCTATGTGGCGCGGTATTATCCCGTGTTGACGCCGGGCAAGAGCAACT
CGGTCGCCGCATACACTATTCTCAGAATGACTTGGTTGAGTACTCACCAGTCACAGAAAAGCATCTTACG
GATGGCATGACAGTAAGAGAATTATGCAGTGCTGCCATAACCATGAGTGATAACACTGCGGCCAACTTAC
TTCTGACAACGATCGGAGGACCGAAGGAGCTAACCGCTTTTTTGCACAACATGGGGGATCATGTAACTCG
CCTTGATCGTTGGGAACCGGAGCTGAATGAAGCCATACCAAACGACGAGCGTGACACCACGATGCCTGTA
GCAATGGCAACAACGTTGCGCAAACTATTAACTGGCGAACTACTTACTCTAGCTTCCCGGCAACAATTAA
TAGACTGGATGGAGGCGGATAAAGTTGCAGGACCACTTCTGCGCTCGGCCCTTCCGGCTGGCTGGTTTAT
TGCTGATAAATCTGGAGCCGGTGAGCGTGGGTCTCGCGGTATCATTGCAGCACTGGGGCCAGATGGTAAG
CCCTCCCGTATCGTAGTTATCTACACGACGGGGAGTCAGGCAACTATGGATGAACGAAATAGACAGATCG
CTGAGATAGGTGCCTCACTGATTAAGCATTGGTAACTGTCAGACCAAGTTTACTCATATATACTTTAGAT
TGATTTAAAACTTCATTTTTAATTTAAAAGGATCTAGGTGAAGATCCTTTTTGATAATCTCATGACCAAA
ATCCCTTAACGTGAGTTTTCGTTCCACTGAGCGTCAGACCCCGTAGAAAAGATCAAAGGATCTTCTTGAG
ATCCTTTTTTTCTGCGCGTAATCTGCTGCTTGCAAACAAAACAACCACCGCTACCAGCGGTGGTTTGTTT
GCCGGATCAAGAGCTACCAACTCTTTTTCCGAAGGTAACTGGCTTCAGCAGAGCGCAGATACCAAATACT
GTCCTTCTAGTGTAGCCGTAGTTAGGCCACCACTTCAAGAACTCTGTAGCACCGCCTACATACCTCGCTC
TGCTAATCCTGTTACCAGTGGCTGCTGCCAGTGGCGATAAGTCGTGTCTTACCGGGTTGGACTCAAGACG
ATAGTTACCGGATAAGGCGCAGCGGTCGGGCTGAACGGGGGGTTCGTGCACACAGCCCAGCTTGGAGCGA
ACGACCTACACCGAACTGAGATACCTACAGCGTGAGCTATGAGAAAGCGCCACGCTTCCCGAAGGGAGAA
AGGCGGACAGGTATCCGGTAAGCGGCAGGGTCGGAACAGGAGAGCGCACGAGGGAGCTTCCAGGGGGAAA
CGCCTGGTATCTTTATAGTCCTGTCGGGTTTCGCCACCTCTGACTTGAGCGTCGATTTTTGTGATGCTCG
TCAGGGGGGCGGAGCCTATGGAAAAACGCCAGCAACGCGGCCTTTTTACGGTTCCTGGCCTTTTGCTGGC
CTTTTGCTCACATGTTCTTTCCTGCGTTATCCCCTGATTCTGTGGATAACCGTATTACCGCCTTTGAGTG
AGCTGATACCGCTCGCCGCAGCCGAACGACCGAGCGCAGCGAGTCAGTGAGCGAGGAAGCGGAAGAGCGC
CTGATGCGGTATTTTCTCCTTACGCATCTGTGCGGTATTTCACACCGCATATGGTGCACTCTCAGTACAA
TCTGCTCTGATGCCGCATAGTTAAGCCAGTATACACTCCGCTATCGCTACGTGACTGGGTCATGGCTGCG
CCCCGACACCCGCCAACACCCGCTGACGCGCCCTGACGGGCTTGTCTGCTCCCGGCATCCGCTTACAGAC
AAGCTGTGACCGTCTCCGGGAGCTGCATGTGTCAGAGGTTTTCACCGTCATCACCGAAACGCGCGAGGCA
GCAGATCAATTCGCGCGCGAAGGCGAAGCGGCATGCATAATGTGCCTGTCAAATGGACGAAGCAGGGATT
CTGCAAACCCTATGCTACTCCGTCAAGCCGTCAATTGTCTGATTCGTTACCAATTATGACAACTTGACGG
CTACATCATTCACTTTTTCTTCACAACCGGCACGGAACTCGCTCGGGCTGGCCCCGGTGCATTTTTTAAA
TACCCGCGAGAAATAGAGTTGATCGTCAAAACCAACATTGCGACCGACGGTGGCGATAGGCATCCGGGTG
GTGCTCAAAAGCAGCTTCGCCTGGCTGATACGTTGGTCCTCGCGCCAGCTTAAGACGCTAATCCCTAACT
GCTGGCGGAAAAGATGTGACAGACGCGACGGCGACAAGCAAACATGCTGTGCGACGCTGGCGATATCAAA
ATTGCTGTCTGCCAGGTGATCGCTGATGTACTGACAAGCCTCGCGTACCCGATTATCCATCGGTGGATGG
AGCGACTCGTTAATCGCTTCCATGCGCCGCAGTAACAATTGCTCAAGCAGATTTATCGCCAGCAGCTCCG
AATAGCGCCCTTCCCCTTGCCCGGCGTTAATGATTTGCCCAAACAGGTCGCTGAAATGCGGCTGGTGCGC
TTCATCCGGGCGAAAGAACCCCGTATTGGCAAATATTGACGGCCAGTTAAGCCATTCATGCCAGTAGGCG
CGCGGACGAAAGTAAACCCACTGGTGATACCATTCGCGAGCCTCCGGATGACGACCGTAGTGATGAATCT
CTCCTGGCGGGAACAGCAAAATATCACCCGGTCGGCAAACAAATTCTCGTCCCTGATTTTTCACCACCCC
CTGACCGCGAATGGTGAGATTGAGAATATAACCTTTCATTCCCAGCGGTCGGTCGATAAAAAAATCGAGA
TAACCGTTGGCCTCAATCGGCGTTAAACCCGCCACCAGATGGGCATTAAACGAGTATCCCGGCAGCAGGG
GATCATTTTGCGCTTCA
